Addgene plasmid #35295: pBbE4a-RFP
Depositing lab: Jay Keasling. Depositing organization: University of California, Berkeley. Publication: BglBrick vectors and datasheets: A synthetic biology platform for gene expression. Lee TS, Krupa RA, Zhang F, Hajimorad M, Holtz WJ, Prasad N, Lee SK, Keasling JD. J Biol Eng. 2011 Sep 20;5:12. 10.1186/1754-1611-5-12 PubMed 21933410.
Backbone
  Vector backbone: pBb
  Backbone size w/o insert (bp): 3951
  Vector type: Bacterial Expression, Synthetic Biology
Growth in bacteria
  Bacterial resistance: Ampicillin, 100 μg/mL
  Growth temperature: 37°C
  Growth strain: DH5alpha
  Copy number: High Copy
Gene/Insert
  Gene/Insert name: RFP (alt name: JBEI Part ID: JPUB_000061)
  Species: Synthetic
  Insert size (bp): 678
  Promoter: ProE
  Cloning method: Restriction Enzyme
  Sequencing primers: 5′ jkRFP-R (gctttggaaccgtactggaa); 3′ jkRFP-F (tggtcactacgacgctgaag)
Terms and licenses: Academic/Nonprofit Terms; Industry Terms: Not Available to Industry
Depositor comments: JBEI Part ID: JPUB_000061; Origin: colE1
How to cite: pBbE4a-RFP was a gift from Jay Keasling (Addgene plasmid # 35295 ; http://n2t.net/addgene:35295 ; RRID:Addgene_35295)
