[The description below was written by a language model from this plasmid's Addgene catalogue record and pLannotate feature annotations shown in this document.]
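Description:
pBbE4a-RFP is a bacterial expression plasmid from the BglBrick (pBb) vector family, a modular synthetic-biology platform in which origin, promoter system and resistance marker are interchangeable parts. In this member, replication is driven by a ColE1-type origin, listed as high copy, and selection is by ampicillin through a β-lactamase gene expressed from its native bla promoter. The full sequence is 4,629 bp, consistent with the stated 3,951 bp backbone plus a 678 bp insert. A lambda t0 terminator lies between the resistance cassette and the origin, helping insulate the modules from transcriptional read-through.

The payload is mRFP1, a monomeric red fluorescent derivative of DsRed, placed under a promoter the record calls ProE. The promoter itself is not annotated in the feature table, but it presumably lies in the unannotated interval between the divergently oriented prpR coding sequence and the start of mRFP1. PrpR is the E. coli transcriptional regulator of the propionate catabolism operon, so the arrangement corresponds to a regulator-plus-promoter module in which expression responds to propionate, although the inducer is not stated explicitly in the record. Downstream of mRFP1, tandem rrnB T1 and T7Te terminators end transcription.

The RFP acts as a reporter and placeholder: it allows the expression characteristics of this promoter, origin and marker combination to be measured by fluorescence. It can also be replaced with a gene of interest by restriction-enzyme cloning under the BglBrick standard. The plasmid is suited to tuning and comparing gene expression in E. coli, for example in metabolic engineering.
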