Features (pLannotate 1.2.2; 8 found; start..end, strand, type, name):
     10..1593    -  CDS            prpR: PRPR_ECOLI - Also known as yahP. Experimental evidence at protein level: Swiss-Prot protein existence level 1. Involved in the transcriptional regulation of the propionate catabolism operon. From Escherichia coli (strain K12).
   1857..2534    +  CDS            mRFP1: monomeric derivative of DsRed (Campbell et al., 2002)
   2567..2638    +  terminator     rrnB T1 terminator: transcription terminator T1 from the E. coli rrnB gene
   2654..2681    +  terminator     T7Te terminator: phage T7 early transcription terminator
   2839..3427    -  rep_origin     ori: high-copy-number ColE1/pMB1/pBR322/pUC origin of replication
   3515..3609    -  terminator     lambda t0 terminator: transcription terminator from phage lambda
   3639..4499    -  CDS            AmpR: β-lactamase; bla; confers resistance to ampicillin, carbenicillin, and related antibiotics
   4500..4604    -  promoter       AmpR promoter: bla
>Addgene plasmid #35295 | pBbE4a-RFP | depositor full sequence | sequence record 42962 | pBbE4a-RFP sequence 4629 bps
GACGTCTCAGCTTTTCAGCCGCCGCCAGAACGTCGTCCGGCTGATGCCTAAATAATTCGCCGCTGCTGTT
TTATCGCCATTAAATTTCTCCAGTGCCTGTTGTGGTGTCAGTAAGCGTGGAGCGGGAGTTTTCGCCGACT
CGCGCGCCAGTTCCGGCAGTAGCAGCTGCAAAAATTGCGGCGTTAAATCCGGCGTCGGTTCCACACTTAA
AAATAGCGCCAGTCGCTCCATCATATTGCGCAGTTCACGAATATTGCCCGGCCAGTCGTAGTGCACCAGC
ACGGTTTCGCTTGCCTGTAATCCCTGGCGTAATGCGGCAGAAAACGGGGTGGAGAGCGCCGCCAGAGACA
CTTTCAAAAAGCTTTCCGCCAGTGGCAGAATATCCGCCACCCGCTCGCGCAGTGGTGGCAATTGCAGACG
CAAAATACTCAGCCGATAAAACAGGTCACGGCGAAACTGCCCTTGCCGCATATCTTCTTCCAGATTGCAG
TGAGTGGCGCTAATGACCCGCACATCCACCGGAACAGGCTGATGCCCGCCGACGCGGGTGACCTCTTTTT
CTTCCAGCACCCGCAGCAGCCGGGTCTGCAACGGCAGCGGCATTTCGCCAATCTCATCGAGAAACAGCGT
ACCTCCGTGGGCGATTTCAAACAGCCCGGCGCGACCGCCGCGTCGCGAGCCGGTAAACGCCCCTTCCTCA
TAGCCAAACAGTTCTGCTTCCAGCAGCGATTCGGCAATCGCCCCGCAGTTGACTGCAACAAACGGATGCG
ACTTTTTGCCCTGTCGCGCATCGTGGCGGGCAAAATATTCCCGATGAATCGCCTGGGCCGCCAGCTCTTT
GCCCGTCCCCGTTTCCCCCTCAATCAACACCGCTGCACTGGAGCGGGCATACAGCAAAATAGTCTGCCGT
ACTTGTTCCATCTGTGGTGATTGACCGAGCATATCGCCCAGCACGTAACGAGTTCTCAGGGCGTTGCGGG
TGGCATCGTGAGTGTTATGGCGTAACGACATGCGCGTCATATCCAGCGCATCGCTGAACGCCTGGCGCAC
GGTGGCGGCGGAATAGATAAAAATTCCGGTCATTCCGGCTTCTTCTGCCAGATCGGTAATCAGCCCCGCG
CCGACCACCGCTTCGGTGCCGTTAGCTTTTAGCTCGTTAATCTGCCCGCGTGCGTCTTCTTCGGTAATGT
AGCTACGTTGATCGAGGCGCAAATTAAAGGTTTTTTGAAACGCCACCAGTGCCGGAATAGTTTCCTGATA
AGTGACAACGCCGATAGAAGAGGTGAGTTTTCCGGCTTTTGCCAGTGCCTGTAACACATCGTAGCCGCTC
GGTTTAATCAAAATAACTGGCACTGACAGGCGGCTTTTCAGGTACGCGCCGTTAGATCCAGCGGCGATGA
TGGCGTCACAGCGTTCGTTTGCCAGTTTCTTGTGGATGTAGGTCACCGCTTTTTCAAAGCCAAGCTGGAT
AGGGGTAATGTTCGCCAGGTGATCAAACTCAAGGCTGATATCGCGAAACAGCTCGAACAGGCGCGTTACA
GATACCGTCCAGATAACCGGTTTGTCGTCATTAAGCCGTGGTGGATGTGCCATAGCGCACCGCAAAGTTA
AGAAACCGAATATTGGGTTTAGTCTTGTTTCATAATTGTTGCAATGAAACGCGGTGAAACATTGCCTGAA
ACGTTAACTGAAACGCATATTTGCGGATTAGTTCATGACTTTATCTCTAACAAATTGAAATTAAACATTT
AATTTTATTAAGGCAATTGTGGCACACCCCTTGCTTTGTCTTTATCAACGCAAATAACAAGTTGATAACA
AGAATTCAAAAGATCTTTTAAGAAGGAGATATACATATGGCGAGTAGCGAAGACGTTATCAAAGAGTTCA
TGCGTTTCAAAGTTCGTATGGAAGGTTCCGTTAACGGTCACGAGTTCGAAATCGAAGGTGAAGGTGAAGG
TCGTCCGTACGAAGGTACCCAGACCGCTAAACTGAAAGTTACCAAAGGTGGTCCGCTGCCGTTCGCTTGG
GACATCCTGTCCCCGCAGTTCCAGTACGGTTCCAAAGCTTACGTTAAACACCCGGCTGACATCCCGGACT
ACCTGAAACTGTCCTTCCCGGAAGGTTTCAAATGGGAACGTGTTATGAACTTCGAAGACGGTGGTGTTGT
TACCGTTACCCAGGACTCCTCCCTGCAAGACGGTGAGTTCATCTACAAAGTTAAACTGCGTGGTACCAAC
TTCCCGTCCGACGGTCCGGTTATGCAGAAAAAAACCATGGGTTGGGAAGCTTCCACCGAACGTATGTACC
CGGAAGACGGTGCTCTGAAAGGTGAAATCAAAATGCGTCTGAAACTGAAAGACGGTGGTCACTACGACGC
TGAAGTTAAAACCACCTACATGGCTAAAAAACCGGTTCAGCTGCCGGGTGCTTACAAAACCGACATCAAA
CTGGACATCACCTCCCACAACGAAGACTACACCATCGTTGAACAGTACGAACGTGCTGAAGGTCGTCACT
CCACCGGTGCTTAAGGATCCAAACTCGAGTAAGGATCTCCAGGCATCAAATAAAACGAAAGGCTCAGTCG
AAAGACTGGGCCTTTCGTTTTATCTGTTGTTTGTCGGTGAACGCTCTCTACTAGAGTCACACTGGCTCAC
CTTCGGGTGGGCCTTTCTGCGTTTATACCTAGGGCGTTCGGCTGCGGCGAGCGGTATCAGCTCACTCAAA
GGCGGTAATACGGTTATCCACAGAATCAGGGGATAACGCAGGAAAGAACATGTGAGCAAAAGGCCAGCAA
AAGGCCAGGAACCGTAAAAAGGCCGCGTTGCTGGCGTTTTTCCATAGGCTCCGCCCCCCTGACGAGCATC
ACAAAAATCGACGCTCAAGTCAGAGGTGGCGAAACCCGACAGGACTATAAAGATACCAGGCGTTTCCCCC
TGGAAGCTCCCTCGTGCGCTCTCCTGTTCCGACCCTGCCGCTTACCGGATACCTGTCCGCCTTTCTCCCT
TCGGGAAGCGTGGCGCTTTCTCATAGCTCACGCTGTAGGTATCTCAGTTCGGTGTAGGTCGTTCGCTCCA
AGCTGGGCTGTGTGCACGAACCCCCCGTTCAGCCCGACCGCTGCGCCTTATCCGGTAACTATCGTCTTGA
GTCCAACCCGGTAAGACACGACTTATCGCCACTGGCAGCAGCCACTGGTAACAGGATTAGCAGAGCGAGG
TATGTAGGCGGTGCTACAGAGTTCTTGAAGTGGTGGCCTAACTACGGCTACACTAGAAGGACAGTATTTG
GTATCTGCGCTCTGCTGAAGCCAGTTACCTTCGGAAAAAGAGTTGGTAGCTCTTGATCCGGCAAACAAAC
CACCGCTGGTAGCGGTGGTTTTTTTGTTTGCAAGCAGCAGATTACGCGCAGAAAAAAAGGATCTCAAGAA
GATCCTTTGATCTTTTCTACGGGGTCTGACGCTCAGTGGAACGAAAACTCACGTTAAGGGATTTTGGTCA
TGACTAGTGCTTGGATTCTCACCAATAAAAAACGCCCGGCGGCAACCGAGCGTTCTGAACAAATCCAGAT
GGAGTTCTGAGGTCATTACTGGATCTATCAACAGGAGTCCAAGCGAGCTCGTAAACTTGGTCTGACAGTT
ACCAATGCTTAATCAGTGAGGCACCTATCTCAGCGATCTGTCTATTTCGTTCATCCATAGTTGCCTGACT
CCCCGTCGTGTAGATAACTACGATACGGGAGGGCTTACCATCTGGCCCCAGTGCTGCAATGATACCGCGA
GACCCACGCTCACCGGCTCCAGATTTATCAGCAATAAACCAGCCAGCCGGAAGGGCCGAGCGCAGAAGTG
GTCCTGCAACTTTATCCGCCTCCATCCAGTCTATTAATTGTTGCCGGGAAGCTAGAGTAAGTAGTTCGCC
AGTTAATAGTTTGCGCAACGTTGTTGCCATTGCTACAGGCATCGTGGTGTCACGCTCGTCGTTTGGTATG
GCTTCATTCAGCTCCGGTTCCCAACGATCAAGGCGAGTTACATGATCCCCCATGTTGTGCAAAAAAGCGG
TTAGCTCCTTCGGTCCTCCGATCGTTGTCAGAAGTAAGTTGGCCGCAGTGTTATCACTCATGGTTATGGC
AGCACTGCATAATTCTCTTACTGTCATGCCATCCGTAAGATGCTTTTCTGTGACTGGTGAGTACTCAACC
AAGTCATTCTGAGAATAGTGTATGCGGCGACCGAGTTGCTCTTGCCCGGCGTCAATACGGGATAATACCG
CGCCACATAGCAGAACTTTAAAAGTGCTCATCATTGGAAAACGTTCTTCGGGGCGAAAACTCTCAAGGAT
CTTACCGCTGTTGAGATCCAGTTCGATGTAACCCACTCGTGCACCCAACTGATCTTCAGCATCTTTTACT
TTCACCAGCGTTTCTGGGTGAGCAAAAACAGGAAGGCAAAATGCCGCAAAAAAGGGAATAAGGGCGACAC
GGAAATGTTGAATACTCATACTCTTCCTTTTTCAATATTATTGAAGCATTTATCAGGGTTATTGTCTCAT
GAGCGGATACATATTTGAATGTATTTAGAAAAATAAACAAATAGGGGTTCCGCGCACATTTCCCCGAAAA
GTGCCACCT
