>Addgene plasmid #35295 | pBbE4a-RFP | addgene partial sequence | sequence record 43556 | jkRFP-F 5'-tggtcactacgacgctgaag-3'
TTCAGCTGCCGGGTGCTTACAAAACCGACATCAAACTGGACATCACCTCCCACAACGAAGACTACACCAT
CGTTGAACAGTACGAACGTGCTGAAGGTCGTCACTCCACCGGTGCTTAAGGATCCAAACTCGAGTAAGGA
TCTCCAGGCATCAAATAAAACGAAAGGCTCAGTCGAAAGACTGGGCCTTTCGTTTTATCTGTTGTTTGTC
GGTGAACGCTCTCTACTAGAGTCACACTGGCTCACCTTCGGGTGGGCCTTTCTGCGTTTATACCTAGGGC
GTTCGGCTGCGGCGAGCGGTATCAGCTCACTCAAAGGCGGTAATACGGTTATCCACAGAATCAGGGGATA
ACGCAGGAAAGAACATGTGAGCAAAAGGCCAGCAAAAGGCCAGGAACCGTAAAAAGGCCGCGTTGCTGGC
GTTTTTCCATAGGCTCCGCCCCCCTGACGAGCATCACAAAAATCGACGCTCAAGTCAGAGGTGGCGAAAC
CCGACAGGACTATAAAGATACCAGGCGTTTCCCCCTGGAAGCTCCCTCGTGCGCTCTCCTGTTCCGACCC
TGCCGCTTACCGGATACCTGTCCGCCTTTCTCCCTTCGGGAAGCGTGGCGCTTTCTCATAGCTCACGCTG
TAGGTATCTCAGTTCGGTGTAGGTCGTTCGCTCCAAGCTGGGCTGTGTGCACGAACCCCCCGTTCAGCCC
GACCGCTGCGCCTTATCCGGTAACTATCGTCTTGAGTCCAACCCGGTAAGACACGACTTATCGCCACTGG
CAGCAGCCACTGGTAACAGGATTAGCAGAGCGAGGTATGTAGGCGGTGCTACAGAGTTCTTGAAG
