>Addgene plasmid #35295 | pBbE4a-RFP | addgene partial sequence | sequence record 43557 | jkRFP-R 5'-gctttggaaccgtactggaa-3'
GGCAGCGGACCACCTTTGGTAACTTTCAGTTTAGCGGTCTGGGTACCTTCGTACGGACGACCTTCACCTT
CACCTTCGATTTCGAACTCGTGACCGTTAACGGAACCTTCCATACGAACTTTGAAACGCATGAACTCTTT
GATAACGTCTTCGCTACTCGCCATATGTATATCTCCTTCTTAAAAGATCTTTTGAATTCTTGTTATCAAC
TTGTTATTTGCGTTGATAAAGACAAAGCAAGGGGTGTGCCACAATTGCCTTAATAAAATTAAATGTTTAA
TTTCAATTTGTTAGAGATAAAGTCATGAACTAATCCGCAAATATGCGTTTCAGTTAACGTTTCAGGCAAT
GTTTCACCGCGTTTCATTGCAACAATTATGAAACAAGACTAAACCCAATATTCGGTTTCTTAACTTTGCG
GTGCGCTATGGCACATCCACCACGGCTTAATGACGACAAACCGGTTATCTGGACGGTATCTGTAACGCGC
CTGTTCGAGCTGTTTCGCGATATCAGCCTTGAGTTTGATCACCTGGCGAACATTACCCCTATCCAGCTTG
GCTTTGAAAAAGCGGTGACCTACATCCACAAGAAACTGGCAAACGAACGCTGTGACGCCATCATCGCCGC
TGGATCTAACGGCGCGTACCTGAAAAGCCGCCTGTCAGTGCCAGTTATTTTGATTAAACCGAGCGGCTAC
GATGTGTTACAGGCACTGGCAAAAGCCGGAAAACTCACCTCTTCTATCGGCGTTGTCACTTATCAGGAAA
CTATTCCG
